Addgene plasmid #243960: pUPD3_RBS_J61111
Purpose: GoldenBraid2.0 Ribosome binding site.
Depositing lab: Christophe Herman. Depositing organization: Baylor College of Medicine. Publication: GoldenBraid2.0 E. coli: a comprehensive and characterized toolkit for enterics. Cooke MB, Welch KT, Ramirez LD, Wen AX, Marciano DC, Herman C. Synth Biol (Oxf). 2025 Aug 14;10(1):ysaf015. doi: 10.1093/synbio/ysaf015. eCollection 2025. PubMed 40927394.
Backbone
  Vector backbone: pUPD3
  Vector type: Bacterial Expression
Growth in bacteria
  Bacterial resistance: Chloramphenicol, 25 μg/mL
  Growth temperature: 37°C
  Growth strain: DH5alpha
  Copy number: High Copy
Gene/Insert
  Gene/Insert name: J61111
  Species: Synthetic
  Insert size (bp): 20
  Cloning method: Golden Gate
Terms and licenses: Academic/Nonprofit Terms; Industry Terms: Not Available to Industry
How to cite: pUPD3_RBS_J61111 was a gift from Christophe Herman (Addgene plasmid # 243960 ; http://n2t.net/addgene:243960 ; RRID:Addgene_243960)
