[The description below was written by a language model from this plasmid's Addgene catalogue record and pLannotate feature annotations shown in this document.]
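Description:
pUPD3_RBS_J61111 is a small (about 2.4 kb) GoldenBraid2.0 part plasmid that carries a single synthetic ribosome binding site, J61111, in the pUPD3 entry vector. It belongs to a characterized toolkit that adapts the GoldenBraid2.0 assembly standard to E. coli and other enteric bacteria. The insert is only 20 bp and was installed by Golden Gate cloning. It is too short to be picked up by automated annotation, so it does not appear as a named feature in the table. By position it presumably sits in the cloning region between the T7 and SP6 promoters that span the origin of the circular map, although the record does not give its exact coordinates.

The backbone is propagated in E. coli from a high-copy ColE1/pUC-type origin. Selection is with chloramphenicol, through the cat gene expressed from its native promoter. An f1 origin is also present, a common vector element that permits single-stranded DNA production with helper phage. The short lacZα and tet promoter fragments are most likely backbone remnants, the lacZα piece plausibly left from a screening cassette displaced when the part was inserted. The opposing T7 and SP6 promoters are standard flanking elements that are convenient for sequencing across the insert.

Although catalogued as a bacterial expression vector, the plasmid holds no coding payload or complete transcription unit. It serves as a storage and donor plasmid for a standardized translation-initiation part. In a GoldenBraid workflow, such a part is released by type IIS restriction digestion and joined in a defined order with promoter, coding sequence and terminator parts to build transcription units. Choosing among the RBS parts in the toolkit allows translation strength to be varied.
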