Features (pLannotate 1.2.2; 8 found; start..end, strand, type, name):
     72..90      -  promoter       SP6 promoter: promoter for bacteriophage SP6 RNA polymerase
    237..825     -  rep_origin     ori: high-copy-number ColE1/pMB1/pBR322/pUC origin of replication
    940..1042    +  promoter       cat promoter: promoter of the E. coli cat gene encoding chloramphenicol acetyltransferase
   1043..1699    +  CDS            cat: CAT_ECOLX - Experimental evidence at protein level: Swiss-Prot protein existence level 1. This enzyme is an effector of chloramphenicol resistance in bacteria. From Escherichia coli. This protein is used as a marker in many commonly used cloning vectors, such as pACYC184.
   1787..1804    -  promoter       tet promoter (fragment): E. coli promoter for tetracycline efflux protein gene
   1815..2270    +  rep_origin     f1 ori (sequence partly withheld): f1 bacteriophage origin of replication; arrow indicates direction of (+) strand synthesis
   2289..2310    -  CDS            lacZα (fragment): LacZα fragment of β-galactosidase; lacZ fragment
   2313..2331    +  promoter       T7 promoter: promoter for bacteriophage T7 RNA polymerase
>Addgene plasmid #243960 | pUPD3_RBS_J61111 | addgene full sequence | sequence record 487791 | Addgene NGS Result
GGTCTCGCAAAGAGAAAGAGGCGATACACTGAATGCGAGACCACTCATCGCCCAATCACTAGTGAATTCG
TTCTATAGTGTCACCTAAATACCATAGAGCCGTTGGTCATAGCTGTTTCCTGTCCAGGCATCATGACACG
GTTATCCACAGAATCAGGGGATAACGCAGGAAAGAACATGTGAGCAAAAGGCCAGCAAAAGGCCAGGAAC
CGTAAAAAGGCCGCGTTGCTGGCGTTTTTCCATAGGCTCCGCCCCCCTGACGAGCATCACAAAAATCGAC
GCTCAAGTCAGAGGTGGCGAAACCCGACAGGACTATAAAGATACCAGGCGTTTCCCCCTGGAAGCTCCCT
CGTGCGCTCTCCTGTTCCGACCCTGCCGCTTACCGGATACCTGTCCGCCTTTCTCCCTTCGGGAAGCGTG
GCGCTTTCTCATAGCTCACGCTGTAGGTATCTCAGTTCGGTGTAGGTCGTTCGCTCCAAGCTGGGCTGTG
TGCACGAACCCCCCGTTCAGCCCGACCGCTGCGCCTTATCCGGTAACTATCGTCTTGAGTCCAACCCGGT
AAGACACGACTTATCGCCACTGGCAGCAGCCACTGGTAACAGGATTAGCAGAGCGAGGTATGTAGGCGGT
GCTACAGAGTTCTTGAAGTGGTGGCCTAACTACGGCTACACTAGAAGAACAGTATTTGGTATCTGCGCTC
TGCTGAAGCCAGTTACCTTCGGAAAAAGAGTTGGTAGCTCTTGATCCGGCAAACAAACCACCGCTGGTAG
CGGTGGTTTTTTTGTTTGCAAGCAGCAGATTACGCGCAGAAAAAAAGGATCTCAAGAAGATCCTTTGATC
TTTTCTACGGGGTCTGACGCTCAGTGGAACGAAAACTCACGTTAAGGGATTTTGGTCATGAGATTATCAA
AAAGGATCTTCACCTAGATCCTTTTGTGATGATCGGCACGTAAGAGGTTCCAACTTTCACCATAATGAAA
TAAGATCACTACCGGGCGTATTTTTTGAGTTATCGAGATTTTCAGGAGCTAAGGAAGCTAAAATGGAGAA
AAAAATCACTGGATATACCACCGTTGATATATCCCAATGGCATCGTAAAGAACATTTTGAGGCATTTCAG
TCAGTTGCTCAATGTACCTATAACCAGACCGTTCAGCTGGATATTACGGCCTTTTTAAAGACCGTAAAGA
AAAATAAGCACAAGTTTTATCCGGCCTTTATTCACATTCTTGCCCGCCTGATGAATGCTCATCCGGAATT
CCGTATGGCAATGAAAGACGGTGAGCTGGTGATATGGGATAGTGTTCACCCTTGTTACACCGTTTTCCAT
GAGCAAACTGAAACGTTTTCATCGCTCTGGAGTGAATACCACGACGATTTCCGGCAGTTTCTACACATAT
ATTCGCAAGATGTGGCGTGTTACGGTGAAAACCTGGCCTATTTCCCTAAAGGGTTTATTGAGAATATGTT
TTTCGTGTCAGCCAATCCCTGGGTGAGTTTCACCAGTTTTGATTTAAACGTGGCCAATATGGACAACTTC
TTCGCCCCCGTTTTCACCATGGGCAAATATTATACGCAAGGCGACAAGGTGCTGATGCCGCTGGCGATTC
AGGTTCATCATGCCGTTTGTGATGGCTTCCATGTCGGCAGAATGCTTAATGAATTACAACAGTACTGCGA
TGAGTGGCAGGGCGGGGCGTAATTTTTTTAAGGCAGTTATTGGTGCCCTTAAACGCCTGGTTGCTACGCC
TGAATAAGTGATAATAAGCGGATGAATGGCAGAAATTCGATGATAAGCTGTCAAACATGATGT
[125 nt withheld, positions 1814-1938]
C
[91 nt withheld, positions 1940-2030]
AGGGTGATGGTTCACGTAGTGGGCCAGCGCCCTGATAGACGGTTTTTCGCCCTTTGACGTTGGAGTCCAC
GTTCTTT
[37 nt withheld, positions 2108-2144]
ACCCTATCTCGGTCTATTCTTTTGATTTATAAGGGATTTTGCCGATTTCGGCCTATTGGTTAAAAAATGA
GCTGATTTAACAAAAATTTAACGCGAATTTTAACAAAATATTAACGCTTACAATTTTAACATTGTAGAAA
CGCATGTAAAACGACGGCCAGTGAATTGTAATACGACTCACTATAGGGTGAATTCCGCTTAGGACCTTAG
ATATTGATCTCAA
